Addgene plasmid #173392: RVD-TC1
Purpose: One-step assembly of custom RVD arrays to construct DdCBE, TALE, etc.
Depositing lab: Bin Shen. Depositing organization: Nanjing Medical University. Publication: Precision modeling of mitochondrial diseases in zebrafish via DdCBE-mediated mtDNA base editing. Guo J, Zhang X, Chen X, Sun H, Dai Y, Wang J, Qian X, Tan L, Lou X, Shen B. Cell Discov. 2021 Sep 3;7(1):78. doi: 10.1038/s41421-021-00307-9. PubMed 34480028.
Backbone
  Vector backbone: TetR T vector
  Vector type: Unspecified
Growth in bacteria
  Bacterial resistance: Tetracycline, 10 μg/mL
  Growth temperature: 37°C
  Growth strain: DH5alpha
  Copy number: High Copy
Gene/Insert
  Gene/Insert name: NG-HD dimer RVD at Position1
  Species: Synthetic
  Mutation: no
  Cloning method: Restriction Enzyme; 5′ cloning site Unknown (unknown if destroyed)
Terms and licenses: Academic/Nonprofit Terms; Industry Terms: Not Available to Industry
Depositor comments: RVD is inserted into TA site of TetR T vector
How to cite: RVD-TC1 was a gift from Bin Shen (Addgene plasmid # 173392 ; http://n2t.net/addgene:173392 ; RRID:Addgene_173392)
