[The description below was written by a language model from this plasmid's Addgene catalogue record and pLannotate feature annotations shown in this document.]
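Description:
RVD-TC1 is a small (about 2.6 kb) bacterial module plasmid from a library of building blocks for one-step assembly of custom repeat-variable diresidue (RVD) arrays. Such arrays form the DNA-binding domains of TALE proteins and of TALE-based tools such as DdCBEs, the cytosine base editors used for mitochondrial DNA editing. Its synthetic insert is a two-repeat unit carrying the NG and HD RVDs. In the standard TALE code these recognise T and C, which matches the "TC" in the name. The unit is designated for position 1 of an array. According to the depositor, it was placed in the TA cloning site of a tetracycline-resistant T vector. The catalogue lists the cloning sites as unknown, and the record does not say which enzymes or overhangs are used to release or join modules during assembly.

The feature table annotates only the backbone. It shows a high-copy ColE1/pUC-type origin of replication and a tetracycline efflux gene (TcR) driven by its native tet promoter, consistent with the listed tetracycline selection in E. coli. A T7 promoter is also present, along with short fragments matching a kanamycin resistance gene and the RSF origin. These fragments are most likely non-functional remnants of vector construction. The RVD dimer itself is not annotated, and presumably lies in the unannotated region between the origin and the T7 promoter. The plasmid has no eukaryotic expression elements. It serves purely as a donor of a defined repeat module, to be combined with modules for other positions and a destination vector to build complete TALE or DdCBE constructs.
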