Features (pLannotate 1.2.2; 6 found; start..end, strand, type, name):
    698..716     +  promoter       T7 promoter: promoter for bacteriophage T7 RNA polymerase
    719..793     -  CDS            KanR (fragment): aminoglycoside phosphotransferase; aphA-3; confers resistance to kanamycin
    891..2081    -  CDS            TcR: tetracycline efflux protein; tet; confers resistance to tetracycline
   2129..2157    -  promoter       tet promoter: E. coli promoter for tetracycline efflux protein gene
   2173..2212    +  rep_origin     RSF ori (fragment): Plasmids containing the RSF 1030 origin of replication can be propagated in E. coli cells that contain additional plasmids with compatible origins.
   2284..264     -  rep_origin     ori (across the origin): high-copy-number ColE1/pMB1/pBR322/pUC origin of replication
>Addgene plasmid #173392 | RVD-TC1 | addgene full sequence | sequence record 361488 | Addgene NGS Result
AGACACGACTTATCGCCACTGGCAGCAGCCACTGGTAACAGGATTAGCAGAGCGAGGTATGTAGGCGGTG
CTACAGAGTTCTTGAAGTGGTGGCCTAACTACGGCTACACTAGAAGAACAGTATTTGGTATCTGCGCTCT
GCTGAAGCCAGTTACCTTCGGAAAAAGAGTTGGTAGCTCTTGATCCGGCAAACAAACCACCGCTGGTAGC
GGTGGTTTTTTTGTTTGCAAGCAGCAGATTACGCGCAGAAAAAAAGGATCTCAAGAAGATCCTTTGATCT
TTTCTACGGGGTCTGACGCTCAGTGGAACGACGCGTAACTCACGTTAAGGGATTTTGGTCATGGGTGGCT
CGACCAGATATGGTCTCGCCCCGGAGCAGGTGGTGGCCATCGCTAGTAATGGGGGTGGCAAACAGGCTCT
TGAGACTGTTCAGCGCCTTCTACCAGTTCTCTGTCAAGCCCACGGCCTGACGCCCGAGCAAGTTGTAGCG
ATTGCTAGTCATGACGGTGGCAAACAGGCTCTTGAAACCGTCCAACGCCTTCTACCAGTTCTCTGTCAAG
CCCACGGACTAACCCCAGCGCAGGTGAGACCAGCTTTGGTCTAGAGGAGGCATGATGATATATTTTTATC
TTGTGCAATGTAACATCAGAGATTTTGAGACACGGGCCAGAGCTGCCAGGAAACAGCTATGACCATGTAA
TACGACTCACTATAGGGGATATTTTATTTTCTCCCAATCAGGCTTGATCCCCAGTAAGTCAAAAAATAGC
TCGACATACTGTTCTTCCCCGATCAAGGGTTGGTTTGCGCATTCACAGTTCTCCGCAAGAATTGATTGGC
TCCAATTCTTGGAGTGGTGAATCCGTTAGCGAGGTGCCGCCGGCTTCCATTCAGGTCGAGGTGGCCCGGC
TCCATGCACCGCGACGCAACGCGGGGAGGCAGACAAGGTATAGGGCGGCGCCTACAATCCATGCCAACCC
GTTCCATGTGCTCGCCGAGGCGGCATAAATCGCCGTGACGATCAGCGGTCCAATGATCGAAGTTAGGCTG
GTAAGAGCCGCGAGCGATCCTTGAAGCTGTCCCTGATGGTCGTCATCTACCTGCCTGGACAGCATGGCCT
GCAACGCGGGCATCCCGATGCCGCCGGAAGCGAGAAGAATCATAATGGGGAAGGCCATCCAGCCTCGCGT
CGCGAACGCCAGCAAGACGTAGCCCAGCGCGTCGGCCGCCATGCCGGCGATAATGGCCTGCTTCTCGCCG
AAACGTTTGGTGGCGGGACCAGTGACGAAGGCTTGAGCGAGGGCGTGCAAGATTCCGAATACCGCAAGCG
ACAGGCCGATCATCGTCGCGCTCCAGCGAAAGCGGTCCTCGCCGAAAATGACCCAGAGCGCTGCCGGCAC
CTGTCCTACGAGTTGCATGATAAAGAAGACAGTCATAAGTGCGGCGACGATAGTCATGCCCCGCGCCCAC
CGGAAGGAGCTGACTGGGTTGAAGGCTCTCAAGGGCATGGGTCGGCGCTCTCCCTTATGCGACTCCTGCA
TTAGGAAGCAGCCCAGTAGTAGGTTGAGGCCGTTGAGCACCGCCGCCGCAAGGAATGGTGCATGTAAGGA
GATGGCGCCCAACAGTCCCCCGGCCACGGGGCCTGCCACCATACCCACGCCGAAACAAGCGCTCATGAGC
CCGAAGTGGCGAGCCCGATCTTCCCCATCGGTGATGTCGGCGATATAGGCGCCAGCAACCGCACCTGTGG
CGCCGGTGATGCCGGCCACGATGCGTCCGGCGTAGAGAATCCACAGGACGGGTGTGGTCGCCATGATCGC
GTAGTCGATAGTGGCTCCAAGTAGCGAAGCGAGCAGGACTGGGCGGCGGCCAAAGCGGTCGGACAGTGCT
CCGAGAACGGGTGCGCATAGAAATTGCATCAACGCATATAGCGCTAGCAGCACGCCATAGTGACTGGCGA
TGCTGTCGGAATGGACGATATCCCGCAAGAGGCCCGGCAGTACCGGCATAACCAAGCCTATGCCTACAGC
ATCCAGGGTGACGGTGCCGAGGATGACGATGAGCGCATTGTTAGATTTCATACACGGTGCCTGACTGCGT
TAGCAATTTAACTGTGATAAACTACCGCATTAAAGCTAATCGATGATAAGCTGTCAAACATGAGAATTAA
TTCATGTTCTTTCCTGCGTTATCCCCTGATTCTGTGGATAACGCAGGAAAGAACATGTGAGCAAAAGGCC
AGCAAAAGGCCAGGAACCGTAAAAAGGCCGCGTTGCTGGCGTTTTTCCATAGGCTCCGCCCCCCTGACGA
GCATCACAAAAATCGACGCTCAAGTCAGAGGTGGCGAAACCCGACAGGACTATAAAGATACCAGGCGTTT
CCCCCTGGAAGCTCCCTCGTGCGCTCTCCTGTTCCGACCCTGCCGCTTACCGGATACCTGTCCGCCTTTC
TCCCTTCGGGAAGCGTGGCGCTTTCTCATAGCTCACGCTGTAGGTATCTCAGTTCGGTGTAGGTCGTTCG
CTCCAAGCTGGGCTGTGTGCACGAACCCCCCGTTCAGCCCGACCGCTGCGCCTTATCCGGTAACTATCGT
CTTGAGTCCAACCCGGTA
