>Addgene plasmid #173392 | RVD-TC1 | depositor partial sequence | sequence record 336347 | RVD flanked by two Bsa I sites
GGTCTCGCCCCGGAGCAGGTGGTGGCCATCGCTAGTAATGGGGGTGGCAAACAGGCTCTTGAGACTGTTC
AGCGCCTTCTACCAGTTCTCTGTCAAGCCCACGGCCTGACGCCCGAGCAAGTTGTAGCGATTGCTAGTCA
TGACGGTGGCAAACAGGCTCTTGAAACCGTCCAACGCCTTCTACCAGTTCTCTGTCAAGCCCACGGACTA
ACCCCAGCGCAGGTGAGACC
